Addgene plasmid #192985: HySp5:Luc
Purpose: Plasmid to test the Hydra Sp5 promoter activity
Depositing lab: Brigitte Galliot. Depositing organization: University of Geneva. Publication: An evolutionarily-conserved Wnt3/beta-catenin/Sp5 feedback loop restricts head organizer activity in Hydra. Vogg MC, Beccari L, Iglesias Olle L, Rampon C, Vriz S, Perruchoud C, Wenger Y, Galliot B. Nat Commun. 2019 Jan 18;10(1):312. doi: 10.1038/s41467-018-08242-2. PubMed 30659200.
Backbone
  Vector backbone: pGL3
  Vector type: Mammalian Expression
Growth in bacteria
  Bacterial resistance: Ampicillin, 100 μg/mL
  Growth temperature: 37°C
  Growth strain: DH5alpha
  Copy number: High Copy
Gene/Insert
  Gene/Insert name: Hydra Sp5 promoter
  Species: Hydra
  Insert size (bp): 2992
  Cloning method: Restriction Enzyme; 5′ cloning site Unknown (unknown if destroyed); 3′ cloning site Unknown (unknown if destroyed)
Terms and licenses: Academic/Nonprofit Terms; Industry Terms: Not Available to Industry
How to cite: HySp5:Luc was a gift from Brigitte Galliot (Addgene plasmid # 192985 ; http://n2t.net/addgene:192985 ; RRID:Addgene_192985)
