[The description below was written by a language model from this plasmid's Addgene catalogue record and pLannotate feature annotations shown in this document.]
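Description:
HySp5:Luc is a promoter-reporter plasmid built on the pGL3 firefly luciferase backbone and catalogued as a mammalian expression vector. It is designed to measure the transcriptional activity of the Hydra Sp5 promoter. The insert is a 2,992 bp fragment of Hydra Sp5 upstream regulatory sequence, cloned by restriction enzymes at sites the record does not specify. The feature table does not annotate the insert itself, but the largely unannotated region preceding the luciferase coding sequence is consistent with its position. The only hit in that stretch is a 17 nt match labelled as a yeast LEU2 promoter fragment, which is almost certainly a chance similarity rather than a functional element.

Downstream of the promoter lies the enhanced luc+ firefly luciferase open reading frame, terminated by the SV40 late polyadenylation signal, so luciferase output depends on the inserted Hydra sequence. Upstream of the cloning region, a synthetic poly(A) signal and the RNA polymerase II transcriptional pause site from the human α2 globin gene reduce read-through from spurious transcription initiated in the backbone, lowering reporter background. The plasmid is propagated in E. coli through a high-copy ColE1/pUC-type origin with ampicillin selection from the bla gene and its promoter, and an f1 origin allows single-stranded DNA production. The short large T antigen, TcR and lacZα fragments are backbone remnants with no function.

The stated use is testing Hydra Sp5 promoter activity. The associated publication concerns a Wnt3/β-catenin/Sp5 feedback loop in the Hydra head organizer, which suggests luciferase assays of the promoter's response to such regulators in transfected cells.
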