Features (pLannotate 1.2.2; 12 found; start..end, strand, type, name):
   2077..2093    +  promoter       LEU2 promoter (fragment): S. cerevisiae LEU2
   3056..4708    +  CDS            luciferase: firefly luciferase; luc+; enhanced luc+ version of the luciferase gene
   4749..4870    -  polyA_signal   SV40 poly(A) signal: SV40 polyadenylation signal
   4893..4961    -  CDS            large T antigen (fragment): large T antigen from SV40 (simian virus 40)
   4977..5109    +  CDS            TcR (fragment): tetracycline efflux protein; tet; confers resistance to tetracycline
   5289..5877    -  rep_origin     ori: high-copy-number ColE1/pMB1/pBR322/pUC origin of replication
   6048..6908    -  CDS            AmpR: β-lactamase; bla; confers resistance to ampicillin, carbenicillin, and related antibiotics
   6909..7013    -  promoter       AmpR promoter: bla
   7040..7468    +  rep_origin     f1 ori (sequence partly withheld): f1 bacteriophage origin of replication; arrow indicates direction of (+) strand synthesis
   7500..7567    -  CDS            lacZα (fragment): LacZα fragment of β-galactosidase; lacZ fragment
   7626..7674    +  polyA_signal   poly(A) signal: synthetic polyadenylation signal
   7688..7779    +  misc_feature   pause site: RNA polymerase II transcriptional pause signal from the human α2 globin gene
>Addgene plasmid #192985 | HySp5:Luc | addgene full sequence | sequence record 378730 | Addgene NGS Result
GGTACCCTAGTTCTAATTTAGCTCTATTACGTTCGCAAAGTTGACAAAGTCGCAAATTTTTTTCTTTTTC
AAAAGACCTCCCATTCATTTTAATAAAGACTGGTTCTAATTTTGCTTTATCACGCTTATAAAAATTGACA
AAGTCGCAAGTACTTTGTTTTTTAAAAGACCTCCCATTCATTGAGATAAATACTAGTTATTTTCATGTAT
CATTGAAATAGTAAACAATTCATTCTAGTTTTTATTTGTCTAGGGCAGTATTTCACACCTTCCACAAGTG
CGAAACGTTTTATTTACTTGATTGAGTAAATTAATTTAAAATAAAATAAAAAAATAAGAACTTAATGTGA
AAAAAAAAACAAAACAAAAACAATAAAAAAAAAAACAATGTAAAATATTTCTCATAGCTGTTGAAATATT
AAAAAGACGGAAGGAAAAATATAACGGCAAAGCTAAATTCTTTTCTGCGTATTGCTTTTTATCTCTTTAT
TGTCTGTTTGTTGCTTTTCACTGCATTCTATTTTGTGCTTAATAAATCTCAATCGATTTTAAGGAATGAC
TAGGATGTTTCATTTTGTATATATCAATAACTGAAATATTAAAAATCTCCTCAGTGCATCCGTTCGTTAG
ACAATTGGGGGTATTAACTCAATTATTTCCTGAATATAAACTCAACAAGTAAAAAAGTTTCATCCGTAAG
CAAGCAAGAATAACGACACTTGTTTACATTTAAGAATTTCTTAACTTTATGTAAAAAACAATTCTTAGTT
AAAAACGAAGTAAAAGGGTTTTAATTTTTTGTTTTTTAGTTGAAAACAAATTGCTAAATAAAACTTAATT
TAAAAAAAAAAAACCAAATATTTAAAATGATAAACTGGTTAAAATTAATAGATTATACAAACCATTGTAA
GCATTTAAAAACAATTTTTTTTTTATAAAAACAACAACAAAAAAATTTCACCTAATTACTCCGCCTTTGT
TAATAAAACCTCCGTTTTACAGTTAAAAGTAATGTATGAACCGTAATCCCTATTACAAAAGAAATGGTAT
ATTGTTTATAAAGACGTTTTGATGATTGTAGCTTATTTTATATTTTTGTTGCTTTTGTTTGTTTTCCTTG
TTGTTGTTTTTAATTTGATTAGTTATATTCTTACGGCCTTACGACCACGTTTGCTGTTTTAAATCGCGAG
CGTTGCTTTGACTTTACACGAAGCCTCTAAAACAAACATAAAGAGAATTCATCGAAAGTAAAAAAAATCA
TGCTGACCTTCGGTGATCCGTAATTGAAATTGATATATATTTTCTCCCTATTTTGACATATAAATGGTTA
AAGTTAATCTTTTTATTAAACTCAATCAATTTCAACAAAATAAGTGTCAAGTTTACTGCTTATTTCAAGT
AACAAATAAGTCTTATTGTAAATAAAGTTATTGTTTAAAAGGGATTGAAACTTCAATCATTATTGTAATA
AAGAAGAATTTCATGTAAGATTTGTATTTATTAAAATTAAATAAACTAAATGAAACAAAAGCGCTACGTC
AAATTTATATTTTGATTATTAAGAGGAATTTTTTTACCTAATGTAAAACTACTGTAAAAATCGACTGAAT
CAATAAGGTCAGAGAGACTAGGTCAGCGAGTTTGGATCATTAAAATCGATAACAATAATTAACGATATAG
TTTATAATGATAGGAAACTTACACTTGACATTTAAATGGGAAGTCCTGAGGCTATAACGTTCGTTTGTCG
TGGGTAGATAAGCCAATTGACAAAACCATCATCTTATATTTTTATGGGCGCCAAATGTTTATCATGTTTA
ATTTCTTTTATATAAATGATAAAAACATTTAACCACAAATTATTTTTTTTATCTCCAAATGAAATCAAGA
ACTTTTAAGTCATAAAAAGTAGCGACAGCGCCAGTGATAATCATAGACAAGTGTACACATTAGCTTATCA
AAAAGTACGCTAGAGTAAAGCTTATTGTTTTGTTTTGGCTAGGATATATCCTTCTCGTTAAAATAATTTG
TCCTACTTTTATATACGATATTCATATTTTTAGGTTTCTTGTTTCGATATATATATATATTTCGTTATGT
TTGTATGTATATATGTGTTTGTTTGTATGTGTATGTAAAAATATGAAATATACTTTTTGCAAATCTTTGT
AGAAGTTTAATAAATAAAGTATCAAGTTTAAAAATTCCTTCGATATTTTTAAAGCTTCAATTTGGTTGGG
CGTAGACACATTAGTAATTGCGGTAAAGATCAGTAAGAATTCTAAATAGACGTTAATTTTAAAACCTGGC
CTGCCCCTTGATTATTTAATTTGAAATTTTTAAGCTGTCTCCATTTCAACCACAGTATCAATGGGTCGGC
AAAAAAAGAAAGATTGAACGTTTTATCAATTTTACCAACGAAAAACACTTAACAAATATTGTAGTACTTT
TTTAAGTTTAAATGTTTTTTGTAAAACTGTTATTTTTAAAATAAACCTTTTACTTCTTTTTTTTTTTTTT
TGAAATCGTTTTAAACTGATATTTAATAAAAGCTTAAATATAAATGTGGTAAAGTTCGTAAAACCAATGA
GGCAGGTGCCGGCATAGATGAAAGTGAAAGAACAATTTTTTTTATTGAACTTCACATTTACTGTGGATTG
TCGGAATGTTTTACTATTAAGTTGATTTGAAGTCAAAAACAAAATAACAAAATCAACCAATGAACTTCCT
TAGAAATTGTTTAATCATAAACCAATCAAATAGCGTTTTATATCTTTTAACCAATAAGATAACAATTTTA
TTGTTTTGTCGGCATCTTAAGATATTAAAAGTTAATATCTTTTCCGCCTTACGTATTCTGTTTATCACCG
CCTCTTAGACCATCCCATTTGTACGTAAACAGAGAAAATATGATCGCAACGCGCCATTTCTCAGTCAGAG
GCGTGACATTAACCCCTTATCAAAGAAGCCGAAGCTATTTAAGATAAGATGGCGGTTTCCTCGAGATCTG
CGATCTAAGTAAGCTTGGCATTCCGGTACTGTTGGTAAAGCCACCATGGAAGACGCCAAAAACATAAAGA
AAGGCCCGGCGCCATTCTATCCGCTGGAAGATGGAACCGCTGGAGAGCAACTGCATAAGGCTATGAAGAG
ATACGCCCTGGTTCCTGGAACAATTGCTTTTACAGATGCACATATCGAGGTGGACATCACTTACGCTGAG
TACTTCGAAATGTCCGTTCGGTTGGCAGAAGCTATGAAACGATATGGGCTGAATACAAATCACAGAATCG
TCGTATGCAGTGAAAACTCTCTTCAATTCTTTATGCCGGTGTTGGGCGCGTTATTTATCGGAGTTGCAGT
TGCGCCCGCGAACGACATTTATAATGAACGTGAATTGCTCAACAGTATGGGCATTTCGCAGCCTACCGTG
GTGTTCGTTTCCAAAAAGGGGTTGCAAAAAATTTTGAACGTGCAAAAAAAGCTCCCAATCATCCAAAAAA
TTATTATCATGGATTCTAAAACGGATTACCAGGGATTTCAGTCGATGTACACGTTCGTCACATCTCATCT
ACCTCCCGGTTTTAATGAATACGATTTTGTGCCAGAGTCCTTCGATAGGGACAAGACAATTGCACTGATC
ATGAACTCCTCTGGATCTACTGGTCTGCCTAAAGGTGTCGCTCTGCCTCATAGAACTGCCTGCGTGAGAT
TCTCGCATGCCAGAGATCCTATTTTTGGCAATCAAATCATTCCGGATACTGCGATTTTAAGTGTTGTTCC
ATTCCATCACGGTTTTGGAATGTTTACTACACTCGGATATTTGATATGTGGATTTCGAGTCGTCTTAATG
TATAGATTTGAAGAAGAGCTGTTTCTGAGGAGCCTTCAGGATTACAAGATTCAAAGTGCGCTGCTGGTGC
CAACCCTATTCTCCTTCTTCGCCAAAAGCACTCTGATTGACAAATACGATTTATCTAATTTACACGAAAT
TGCTTCTGGTGGCGCTCCCCTCTCTAAGGAAGTCGGGGAAGCGGTTGCCAAGAGGTTCCATCTGCCAGGT
ATCAGGCAAGGATATGGGCTCACTGAGACTACATCAGCTATTCTGATTACACCCGAGGGGGATGATAAAC
CGGGCGCGGTCGGTAAAGTTGTTCCATTTTTTGAAGCGAAGGTTGTGGATCTGGATACCGGGAAAACGCT
GGGCGTTAATCAAAGAGGCGAACTGTGTGTGAGAGGTCCTATGATTATGTCCGGTTATGTAAACAATCCG
GAAGCGACCAACGCCTTGATTGACAAGGATGGATGGCTACATTCTGGAGACATAGCTTACTGGGACGAAG
ACGAACACTTCTTCATCGTTGACCGCCTGAAGTCTCTGATTAAGTACAAAGGCTATCAGGTGGCTCCCGC
TGAATTGGAATCCATCTTGCTCCAACACCCCAACATCTTCGACGCAGGTGTCGCAGGTCTTCCCGACGAT
GACGCCGGTGAACTTCCCGCCGCCGTTGTTGTTTTGGAGCACGGAAAGACGATGACGGAAAAAGAGATCG
TGGATTACGTCGCCAGTCAAGTAACAACCGCGAAAAAGTTGCGCGGAGGAGTTGTGTTTGTGGACGAAGT
ACCGAAAGGTCTTACCGGAAAACTCGACGCAAGAAAAATCAGAGAGATCCTCATAAAGGCCAAGAAGGGC
GGAAAGATCGCCGTGTAATTCTAGAGTCGGGGCGGCCGGCCGCTTCGAGCAGACATGATAAGATACATTG
ATGAGTTTGGACAAACCACAACTAGAATGCAGTGAAAAAAATGCTTTATTTGTGAAATTTGTGATGCTAT
TGCTTTATTTGTAACCATTATAAGCTGCAATAAACAAGTTAACAACAACAATTGCATTCATTTTATGTTT
CAGGTTCAGGGGGAGGTGTGGGAGGTTTTTTAAAGCAAGTAAAACCTCTACAAATGTGGTAAAATCGATA
AGGATCCGTCGACCGATGCCCTTGAGAGCCTTCAACCCAGTCAGCTCCTTCCGGTGGGCGCGGGGCATGA
CTATCGTCGCCGCACTTATGACTGTCTTCTTTATCATGCAACTCGTAGGACAGGTGCCGGCAGCGCTCTT
CCGCTTCCTCGCTCACTGACTCGCTGCGCTCGGTCGTTCGGCTGCGGCGAGCGGTATCAGCTCACTCAAA
GGCGGTAATACGGTTATCCACAGAATCAGGGGATAACGCAGGAAAGAACATGTGAGCAAAAGGCCAGCAA
AAGGCCAGGAACCGTAAAAAGGCCGCGTTGCTGGCGTTTTTCCATAGGCTCCGCCCCCCTGACGAGCATC
ACAAAAATCGACGCTCAAGTCAGAGGTGGCGAAACCCGACAGGACTATAAAGATACCAGGCGTTTCCCCC
TGGAAGCTCCCTCGTGCGCTCTCCTGTTCCGACCCTGCCGCTTACCGGATACCTGTCCGCCTTTCTCCCT
TCGGGAAGCGTGGCGCTTTCTCATAGCTCACGCTGTAGGTATCTCAGTTCGGTGTAGGTCGTTCGCTCCA
AGCTGGGCTGTGTGCACGAACCCCCCGTTCAGCCCGACCGCTGCGCCTTATCCGGTAACTATCGTCTTGA
GTCCAACCCGGTAAGACACGACTTATCGCCACTGGCAGCAGCCACTGGTAACAGGATTAGCAGAGCGAGG
TATGTAGGCGGTGCTACAGAGTTCTTGAAGTGGTGGCCTAACTACGGCTACACTAGAAGAACAGTATTTG
GTATCTGCGCTCTGCTGAAGCCAGTTACCTTCGGAAAAAGAGTTGGTAGCTCTTGATCCGGCAAACAAAC
CACCGCTGGTAGCGGTGGTTTTTTTGTTTGCAAGCAGCAGATTACGCGCAGAAAAAAAGGATCTCAAGAA
GATCCTTTGATCTTTTCTACGGGGTCTGACGCTCAGTGGAACGAAAACTCACGTTAAGGGATTTTGGTCA
TGAGATTATCAAAAAGGATCTTCACCTAGATCCTTTTAAATTAAAAATGAAGTTTTAAATCAATCTAAAG
TATATATGAGTAAACTTGGTCTGACAGTTACCAATGCTTAATCAGTGAGGCACCTATCTCAGCGATCTGT
CTATTTCGTTCATCCATAGTTGCCTGACTCCCCGTCGTGTAGATAACTACGATACGGGAGGGCTTACCAT
CTGGCCCCAGTGCTGCAATGATACCGCGAGACCCACGCTCACCGGCTCCAGATTTATCAGCAATAAACCA
GCCAGCCGGAAGGGCCGAGCGCAGAAGTGGTCCTGCAACTTTATCCGCCTCCATCCAGTCTATTAATTGT
TGCCGGGAAGCTAGAGTAAGTAGTTCGCCAGTTAATAGTTTGCGCAACGTTGTTGCCATTGCTACAGGCA
TCGTGGTGTCACGCTCGTCGTTTGGTATGGCTTCATTCAGCTCCGGTTCCCAACGATCAAGGCGAGTTAC
ATGATCCCCCATGTTGTGCAAAAAAGCGGTTAGCTCCTTCGGTCCTCCGATCGTTGTCAGAAGTAAGTTG
GCCGCAGTGTTATCACTCATGGTTATGGCAGCACTGCATAATTCTCTTACTGTCATGCCATCCGTAAGAT
GCTTTTCTGTGACTGGTGAGTACTCAACCAAGTCATTCTGAGAATAGTGTATGCGGCGACCGAGTTGCTC
TTGCCCGGCGTCAATACGGGATAATACCGCGCCACATAGCAGAACTTTAAAAGTGCTCATCATTGGAAAA
CGTTCTTCGGGGCGAAAACTCTCAAGGATCTTACCGCTGTTGAGATCCAGTTCGATGTAACCCACTCGTG
CACCCAACTGATCTTCAGCATCTTTTACTTTCACCAGCGTTTCTGGGTGAGCAAAAACAGGAAGGCAAAA
TGCCGCAAAAAAGGGAATAAGGGCGACACGGAAATGTTGAATACTCATACTCTTCCTTTTTCAATATTAT
TGAAGCATTTATCAGGGTTATTGTCTCATGAGCGGATACATATTTGAATGTATTTAGAAAAATAAACAAA
TAGGGGTTCCGCGCACATTTCCCCGAAAAGTGCCACCTG
[124 nt withheld, positions 7040-7163]
C
[91 nt withheld, positions 7165-7255]
A
[49 nt withheld, positions 7257-7305]
CCTTTGACGTTGGAGTCCACGTTCTTT
[37 nt withheld, positions 7333-7369]
ACCCTATCTCGGTCTATTCTTTTGATTTATAAGGGATTTTGCCGATTTCGGCCTATTGGTTAAAAAATGA
GCTGATTTAACAAAAATTTAACGCGAATTTTAACAAAATATTAACGCTTACAATTTGCCATTCGCCATTC
AGGCTGCGCAACTGTTGGGAAGGGCGATCGGTGCGGGCCTCTTCGCTATTACGCCAGCCCAAGCTACCAT
GATAAGTAAGTAATATTAAGGTACGGGAGGTACTTGGAGCGGCCGCAATAAAATATCTTTATTTTCATTA
CATCTGTGTGTTGGTTTTTTGTGTGAATCGATAGTACTAACATACGCTCTCCATCAAAACAAAACGAAAC
AAAACAAACTAGCAAAATAGGCTGTCCCCAGTGCAAGTGCAGGTGCCAGAACATTTCTCTATCGATA
